>Addgene plasmid #171253 | Flag-M4-AR-W741C-S650D | addgene full sequence | sequence record 335923 | Addgene NGS Result
CCATTCGCCATTCAGGCTGCGCAACTGTTGGGAAGGGCGATCGGTGCGGGCCTCTTCGCTATTACGCCAG
CTGGCGAAAGGGGGATGTGCTGCAAGGCGATTAAGTTGGGTAACGCCAGGGTTTTCCCAGTCACGACGTT
GTAAAACGACGGCCAGTGCCAAGCTGATCTATACATTGAATCAATATTGGCAATTAGCCATATTAGTCAT
TGGTTATATAGCATAAATCAATATTGGCTATTGGCCATTGCATACGTTGTATCTATATCATAATATGTAC
ATTTATATTGGCTCATGTCCAATATGACCGCCATGTTGACATTGATTATTGACTAGTTATTAATAGTAAT
CAATTACGGGGTCATTAGTTCATAGCCCATATATGGAGTTCCGCGTTACATAACTTACGGTAAATGGCCC
GCCTGGCTGACCGCCCAACGACCCCCGCCCATTGACGTCAATAATGACGTATGTTCCCATAGTAACGCCA
ATAGGGACTTTCCATTGACGTCAATGGGTGGAGTATTTACGGTAAACTGCCCACTTGGCAGTACATCAAG
TGTATCATATGCCAAGTCCGCCCCCTATTGACGTCAATGACGGTAAATGGCCCGCCTGGCATTATGCCCA
GTACATGACCTTACGGGACTTTCCTACTTGGCAGTACATCTACGTATTAGTCATCGCTATTACCATGGTG
ATGCGGTTTTGGCAGTACACCAATGGGCGTGGATAGCGGTTTGACTCACGGGGATTTCCAAGTCTCCACC
CCATTGACGTCAATGGGAGTTTGTTTTGGCACCAAAATCAACGGGACTTTCCAAAATGTCGTAATAACCC
CGCCCCGTTGACGCAAATGGGCGGTAGGCGTGTACGGTGGGAGGTCTATATAAGCAGAGCTCGTTTAGTG
AACCGTCAGAATTAACCATGGACTACAAAGACCATGACGGTGATTATAAAGATCATGACATCGATTACAA
GGATGACGATGACAAGCTTCCGCGGGGATCCATGGAAGTGCAGTTAGGGCTGGGAAGGGTCTACCCTCGG
CCGCCGTCCAAGACCTACCGAGGAGCTTTCCAGAATCTGTTCCAGAGCGTGCGCGAAGTGATCCAGAACC
CGGGCCCCAGGCACCCAGAGGCCGCGAGCGCAGCACCTCCCGGCGCCAGTTTGCTGCTGCTGCAGCAGCA
GCAGCAGCAGCAGCAGCAGCAGCAGCAGCAGCAGCAGCAGCAGCAGCAGCAGCAGCAAGAGACTAGCCCC
AGGCAGCAGCAGCAGCAGCAGGGTGAGGATGGTTCTCCCCAAGCCCATCGTAGAGGCCCCACAGGCTACC
TGGTCCTGGATGAGGAACAGCAACCTTCACAGCCGCAGTCGGCCCTGGAGTGCCACCCCGAGAGAGGTTG
CGTCCCAGAGCCTGGAGCCGCCGTGGCCGCCAGCAAGGGGCTGCCGCAGCAGCTGCCAGCACCTCCGGAC
GAGGATGACTCAGCTGCCCCATCCACGTTGTCCCTGCTGGGCCCCACTTTCCCCGGCTTAAGCAGCTGCT
CCGCTGACCTTAAAGACATCCTGAGCGAGGCCAGCACCATGCAACTCCTTCAGCAACAGCAGCAGGAAGC
AGTATCCGAAGGCAGCAGCAGCGGGAGAGCGAGGGAGGCCTCGGGGGCTCCCACTTCCTCCAAGGACAAT
TACTTAGGGGGCACTTCGACCATTTCTGACAACGCCAAGGAGTTGTGTAAGGCAGTGTCGGTGTCCATGG
GCCTGGGTGTGGAGGCGTTGGAGCATCTGAGTCCAGGGGAACAGCTTCGGGGGGATTGCATGTACGCCCC
ACTTTTGGGAGTTCCACCCGCTGTGCGTCCCACTCCTTGTGCCCCATTGGCCGAATGCAAAGGTTCTCTG
CTAGACGACAGCGCAGGCAAGAGCACTGAAGATACTGCTGAGTATTCCCCTTTCAAGGGAGGTTACACCA
AAGGGCTAGAAGGCGAGAGCCTAGGCTGCTCTGGCAGCGCTGCAGCAGGGAGCTCCGGGACACTTGAACT
GCCGTCTACCCTGTCTCTCTACAAGTCCGGAGCACTGGACGAGGCAGCTGCGTACCAGAGTCGCGACTAC
TACAACTTTCCACTGGCTCTGGCCGGACCGCCGCCCCCTCCGCCGCCTCCCCATCCCCACGCTCGCATCA
AGCTGGAGAACCCGCTGGACTACGGCAGCGCCTGGGCGGCTGCGGCGGCGCAGTGCCGCTATGGGGACCT
GGCGAGCCTGCATGGCGCGGGTGCAGCGGGACCCGGTTCTGGGTCACCCTCAGCCGCCGCTTCCTCATCC
TGGCACACTCTCTTCACAGCCGAAGAAGGCCAGTTGTATGGACCGTGTGGTGGTGGTGGGGGTGGTGGCG
GCGGCGGCGGCGGCGGCGGCGGCGGCGGCGGCGGCGGCGGCGGCGGCGAGGCGGGAGCTGTAGCCCCCTA
CGGCTACACTCGGCCCCCTCAGGGGCTGGCGGGCCAGGAAAGCGACTTCACCGCACCTGATGTGTGGTAC
CCTGGCGGCATGGTGAGCAGAGTGCCCTATCCCAGTCCCACTTGTGTCAAAAGCGAAATGGGCCCCTGGA
TGGATAGCTACTCCGGACCTTACGGGGACATGCGTTTGGAGACTGCCAGGGACCATGTTTTGCCCATTGA
CTATTACTTTCCACCCCAGAAGACCTGCCTGATCTGTGGAGATGAAGCTTCTGGGTGTCACTATGGAGCT
CTCACATGTGGAAGCTGCAAGGTCTTCTTCAAAAGAGCCGCTGAAGGGAAACAGAAGTACCTGTGCGCCA
GCAGAAATGATTGCACTATTGATAAATTCCGAAGGAAAAATTGTCCATCTTGTCGTCTTCGGAAATGTTA
TGAAGCAGGGATGACTCTGGGAGCCCGGAAGCTGAAGAAACTTGGTAATCTGAAACTACAGGAGGAAGGA
GAGGCTTCCAGCACCACCGACCCCACTGAGGAGACAACCCAGAAGCTGACAGTGTCACACATTGAAGGCT
ATGAATGTCAGCCCATCTTTCTGAATGTCCTGGAAGCCATTGAGCCAGGTGTAGTGTGTGCTGGACACGA
CAACAACCAGCCCGACTCCTTTGCAGCCTTGCTCTCTAGCCTCAATGAACTGGGAGAGAGACAGCTTGTA
CACGTGGTCAAGTGGGCCAAGGCCTTGCCTGGCTTCCGCAACTTACACGTGGACGACCAGATGGCTGTCA
TTCAGTACTCCTGTATGGGGCTCATGGTGTTTGCCATGGGCTGGCGATCCTTCACCAATGTCAACTCCAG
GATGCTCTACTTCGCCCCTGATCTGGTTTTCAATGAGTACCGCATGCACAAGTCCCGGATGTACAGCCAG
TGTGTCCGAATGAGGCACCTCTCTCAAGAGTTTGGATGGCTCCAAATCACCCCCCAGGAATTCCTGTGCA
TGAAAGCACTGCTACTCTTCAGCATTATTCCAGTGGATGGGCTGAAAAATCAAAAATTCTTTGATGAACT
TCGAATGAACTACATCAAGGAACTCGATCGTATCATTGCATGCAAAAGAAAAAATCCCACATCCTGCTCA
AGACGCTTCTACCAGCTCACCAAGCTCCTGGACTCCGTGCAGCCTATTGCGAGAGAGCTGCATCAGTTCA
CTTTTGACCTGCTAATCAAGTCACACATGGTGAGCGTGGACTTTCCGGAAATGATGGCAGAGATCATCTC
TGTGCAAGTGCCCAAGATCCTTTCTGGGAAAGTCAAGCCCATCTATTTCCACACCCAGTGAAGCATTGGA
AACCCTATTTCCCCACCCCAGCTCATGCCCCCTTTCAGATGTCTTCTGCCTGTTATAACTCTGCACTACT
CCTCTGCAGTGCCTTGGGGAATTTCCTCTATTGATGTACAGTCTGTCATGAACATGTTCCTCAATTCTAT
TTGCTGGGCTTTTTTTTTCTCTTTCTCTCCTTTCTTTTTCTTCTTCCCTCCCTATCTAACCCTCCCATGG
CACCTTCAGACTTTGCTTCCCATTGTGGCTCCTATCTGTGTTTTGAATGGTGTTGTATGCCTTTATCCAG
CACAGTGGCGGCCGCGATTCCGGGTGGCATCCCTGTGACCCCTCCCCAGTGCCTCTCCTGGCCCTGGAAG
TTGCCACTCCAGTGCCCACCAGCCTTGTCCTAATAAAATTAAGTTGCATCATTTTGTCTGACTAGGTGTC
CTTCTATAATATTATGGGGTGGAGGGGGGTGGTATGGAGCAAGGGGCAAGTTGGGAAGACAACCTGTAGG
GCCTGCGGGGTCTATTGGGAACCAAGCTGGAGTGCAGTGGCACAATCTTGGCTCACTGCAATCTCCGCCT
CCTGGGTTCAAGCGATTCTCCTGCCTCAGCCTCCCGAGTTGTTGGGATTCCAGGCATGCATGACCAGGCT
CAGCTAATTTTTGTTTTTTTGGTAGAGACGGGGTTTCACCATATTGGCCAGGCTGGTCTCCAACTCCTAA
TCTCAGGTGATCTACCCACCTTGGCCTCCCAAATTGCTGGGATTACAGGCGTGAACCACTGCTCCCTTCC
CTGTCCTTCTGATTTTAAAATAACTATACCAGCAGGAGGACGTCCAGACACAGCATAGGCTACCTGGCCA
TGCCCAACCGGTGGGACATTTGAGTTGCTTGCTTGGCACTGTCCTCTCATGCGTTGGGTCCACTCAGTAG
ATGCCTGTTGAATTGGGTACGCGGCCAGCTTGGCTGTGGAATGTGTGTCAGTTAGGGTGTGGAAAGTCCC
CAGGCTCCCCAGCAGGCAGAAGTATGCAAAGCATGCATCTCAATTAGTCAGCAACCAGGTGTGGAAAGTC
CCCAGGCTCCCCAGCAGGCAGAAGTATGCAAAGCATGCATCTCAATTAGTCAGCAACCATAGTCCCGCCC
CTAACTCCGCCCATCCCGCCCCTAACTCCGCCCAGTTCCGCCCATTCTCCGCCCCATGGCTGACTAATTT
TTTTTATTTATGCAGAGGCCGAGGCCGCCTCGGCCTCTGAGCTATTCCAGAAGTAGTGAGGAGGCTTTTT
TGGAGGAATTGATCAGCTTGGGATCTGATCAAGAGACAGGATGAGGATCGTTTCGCATGATTGAACAAGA
TGGATTGCACGCAGGTTCTCCGGCCGCTTGGGTGGAGAGGCTATTCGGCTATGACTGGGCACAACAGACA
ATCGGCTGCTCTGATGCCGCCGTGTTCCGGCTGTCAGCGCAGGGGCGCCCGGTTCTTTTTGTCAAGACCG
ACCTGTCCGGTGCCCTGAATGAACTGCAGGACGAGGCAGCGCGGCTATCGTGGCTGGCCACGACGGGCGT
TCCTTGCGCAGCTGTGCTCGACGTTGTCACTGAAGCGGGAAGGGACTGGCTGCTATTGGGCGAAGTGCCG
GGGCAGGATCTCCTGTCATCTCACCTTGCTCCTGCCGAGAAAGTATCCATCATGGCTGATGCAATGCGGC
GGCTGCATACGCTTGATCCGGCTACCTGCCCATTCGACCACCAAGCGAAACATCGCATCGAGCGAGCACG
TACTCGGATGGAAGCCGGTCTTGTCGATCAGGATGATCTGGACGAAGAGCATCAGGGGCTCGCGCCAGCC
GAACTGTTCGCCAGGCTCAAGGCGCGCATGCCCGACGGCGAGGATCTCGTCGTGACCCATGGCGATGCCT
GCTTGCCGAATATCATGGTGGAAAATGGCCGCTTTTCTGGATTCATCGACTGTGGCCGGCTGGGTGTGGC
GGACCGCTATCAGGACATAGCGTTGGCTACCCGTGATATTGCTGAAGAGCTTGGCGGCGAATGGGCTGAC
CGCTTCCTCGTGCTTTACGGTATCGCCGCTCCCGATTCGCAGCGCATCGCCTTCTATCGCCTTCTTGACG
AGTTCTTCTGAGCGGGACTCTGGGGTTCGAAATGACCGACCAAGCGACGCCCAACCTGCCATCACGAGAT
TTCGATTCCACCGCCGCCTTCTATGAAAGGTTGGGCTTCGGAATCGTTTTCCGGGACGCCGGCTGGATGA
TCCTCCAGCGCGGGGATCTCATGCTGGAGTTCTTCGCCCACCTCGGGCTCGATCCCCTCGCGAGTTGGTT
CAGCTGCTGCCTGAGGCTGGACGACCTCGCGGAGTTCTACCGGCAGTGCAAATCCGTCGGCATCCAGGAA
ACCAGCAGCGGCTATCCGCGCATCCATGCCCCCGAACTGCAGGAGTGGGGAGGCACGATGGCCGCTTTGG
TCGACCCGGACGGGACGCTCCTGCGCCTGATACAGAACGAATTGCTTGCAGGCATCTCATGAGTGTGTCT
TCCCGTTTTCCGCCTGAGGTCACTGCGTGGATGGAGCGCTGGCGCCTGCTGCGCGACGGCGAGCTGCTCA
CCACCCACTCGCCAAGCTGGAACCGTAAAAAGGCCGCGTTGCTGGCGTTTTTCCATAGGCTCCGCCGATC
ATAATCAGCCATACCACATTTGTAGAGGTTTTACTTGCTTTAAAAAACCTCCCACACCTCCCCCTGAACC
TGAAACATAAAATGAATGCAATTGTTGTTGTTAACTTGTTTATTGCAGCTTATAATGGTTACAAATAAAG
CAATAGCATCACAAATTTCACAAATAAAGCATTTTTTTCACTGCATTCTAGTTGTGGTTTGTCCAAACTC
ATCAATGTATCTTATCATGTCTGGATCAATTCCCTATAGTGAGTCGTATTAAATTCGTAATCATGTCATA
GCTGTTTCCTGTGTGAAATTGTTATCCGCTCACAATTCCACACAACATACGAGCCGGAAGCATAAAGTGT
AAAGCCTGGGGTGCCTAATGAGTGAGCTAACTCACATTAATTGCGTTGCGCTCACTGCCCGCTTTCCAGT
CGGGAAACCTGTCGTGCCAGCTGCATTAATGAATCGGCCAACGCGCGGGGAGAGGCGGTTTGCGTATTGG
GCGCTCTTCCGCTTCCTCGCTCACTGACTCGCTGCGCTCGGTCGTTCGGCTGCGGCGAGCGGTATCAGCT
CACTCAAAGGCGGTAATACGGTTATCCACAGAATCAGGGGATAACGCAGGAAAGAACATGTGAGCAAAAG
GCCAGCAAAAGGCCAGGAACCGTAAAAAGGCCGCGTTGCTGGCGTTTTTCCATAGGCTCCGCCCCCCTGA
CGAGCATCACAAAAATCGACGCTCAAGTCAGAGGTGGCGAAACCCGACAGGACTATAAAGATACCAGGCG
TTTCCCCCTGGAAGCTCCCTCGTGCGCTCTCCTGTTCCGACCCTGCCGCTTACCGGATACCTGTCCGCCT
TTCTCCCTTCGGGAAGCGTGGCGCTTTCTCATAGCTCACGCTGTAGGTATCTCAGTTCGGTGTAGGTCGT
TCGCTCCAAGCTGGGCTGTGTGCACGAACCCCCCGTTCAGCCCGACCGCTGCGCCTTATCCGGTAACTAT
CGTCTTGAGTCCAACCCGGTAAGACACGACTTATCGCCACTGGCAGCAGCCACTGGTAACAGGATTAGCA
GAGCGAGGTATGTAGGCGGTGCTACAGAGTTCTTGAAGTGGTGGCCTAACTACGGCTACACTAGAAGAAC
AGTATTTGGTATCTGCGCTCTGCTGAAGCCAGTTACCTTCGGAAAAAGAGTTGGTAGCTCTTGATCCGGC
AAACAAACCACCGCTGGTAGCGGTGGTTTTTTTGTTTGCAAGCAGCAGATTACGCGCAGAAAAAAAGGAT
CTCAAGAAGATCCTTTGATCTTTTCTACGGGGTCTGACGCTCAGTGGAACGAAAACTCACGTTAAGGGAT
TTTGGTCATGAGATTATCAAAAAGGATCTTCACCTAGATCCTTTTAAATTAAAAATGAAGTTTTAAATCA
ATCTAAAGTATATATGAGTAAACTTGGTCTGACAGTTACCAATGCTTAATCAGTGAGGCACCTATCTCAG
CGATCTGTCTATTTCGTTCATCCATAGTTGCCTGACTCCCCGTCGTGTAGATAACTACGATACGGGAGGG
CTTACCATCTGGCCCCAGTGCTGCAATGATACCGCGAGACCCACGCTCACCGGCTCCAGATTTATCAGCA
ATAAACCAGCCAGCCGGAAGGGCCGAGCGCAGAAGTGGTCCTGCAACTTTATCCGCCTCCATCCAGTCTA
TTAATTGTTGCCGGGAAGCTAGAGTAAGTAGTTCGCCAGTTAATAGTTTGCGCAACGTTGTTGCCATTGC
TACAGGCATCGTGGTGTCACGCTCGTCGTTTGGTATGGCTTCATTCAGCTCCGGTTCCCAACGATCAAGG
CGAGTTACATGATCCCCCATGTTGTGCAAAAAAGCGGTTAGCTCCTTCGGTCCTCCGATCGTTGTCAGAA
GTAAGTTGGCCGCAGTGTTATCACTCATGGTTATGGCAGCACTGCATAATTCTCTTACTGTCATGCCATC
CGTAAGATGCTTTTCTGTGACTGGTGAGTACTCAACCAAGTCATTCTGAGAATAGTGTATGCGGCGACCG
AGTTGCTCTTGCCCGGCGTCAATACGGGATAATACCGCGCCACATAGCAGAACTTTAAAAGTGCTCATCA
TTGGAAAACGTTCTTCGGGGCGAAAACTCTCAAGGATCTTACCGCTGTTGAGATCCAGTTCGATGTAACC
CACTCGTGCACCCAACTGATCTTCAGCATCTTTTACTTTCACCAGCGTTTCTGGGTGAGCAAAAACAGGA
AGGCAAAATGCCGCAAAAAAGGGAATAAGGGCGACACGGAAATGTTGAATACTCATACTCTTCCTTTTTC
AATATTATTGAAGCATTTATCAGGGTTATTGTCTCATGAGCGGATACATATTTGAATGTATTTAGAAAAA
TAAACAAATAGGGGTTCCGCGCACATTTCCCCGAAAAGTGCCACCTG
[124 nt withheld, positions 8868-8991]
C
[91 nt withheld, positions 8993-9083]
A
[49 nt withheld, positions 9085-9133]
CCTTTGACGTTGGAGTCCACGTTCTTT
[37 nt withheld, positions 9161-9197]
ACCCTATCTCGGTCTATTCTTTTGATTTATAAGGGATTTTGCCGATTTCGGCCTATTGGTTAAAAAATGA
GCTGATTTAACAAAAATTTAACGCGAATTTTAACAAAATATTAACGCTTACAATTT
Features (pLannotate 1.2.2; 22 found; start..end, strand, type, name):
      4..158     -  CDS            lacZα (fragment): LacZα fragment of β-galactosidase; lacZ fragment
    318..697     +  enhancer       CMV enhancer: human cytomegalovirus immediate early enhancer
    699..898     +  promoter       CMV promoter: human cytomegalovirus (CMV) immediate early promoter
    931..996     +  CDS            3xFLAG: three tandem FLAG® epitope tags, followed by an enterokinase cleavage site
   1012..3768    +  CDS            AR: ANDR_HUMAN - Also known as DHTR, NR3C4. Experimental evidence at protein level: Swiss-Prot protein existence level 1. [Isoform 4]: Lacks the C-terminal ligand-binding domain and may therefore constitutively activate the transcription of a specific set of genes independently of steroid hormones. From Homo sapiens (Human).
   4082..4704    +  polyA_signal   hGH poly(A) signal: human growth hormone polyadenylation signal
   4746..5043    +  promoter       SV40 promoter: SV40 enhancer and early promoter
   5097..5888    +  CDS            neo: KKA2_KLEPN - Also known as kan, nptII. Experimental evidence at protein level: Swiss-Prot protein existence level 1. Resistance to kanamycin, neomycin, paromomycin, ribostamycin, butirosin and gentamicin B. From Klebsiella pneumoniae.
   5912..6289    +  CDS            ble: BLE_KLEPN - Experimental evidence at protein level: Swiss-Prot protein existence level 1. Binding protein with a strong affinity to the bleomycin family of antibiotics. Binds to CL990; an antimitotic-antibiotic compound. From Klebsiella pneumoniae.
   6331..6390    +  CDS            str (fragment): STR_KLEPN - Protein inferred from homology: Swiss-Prot protein existence level 3. The aminoglycoside phosphotransferases achieve inactivation of their antibiotic substrates by phosphorylation. From Klebsiella pneumoniae.
   6413..6436    -  rep_origin     CloDF13 ori (fragment): Plasmids containing the CloDF13 (CDF) origin of replication can be propagated in E. coli cells that contain additional plasmids with compatible origins.
   6437..6520    +  CDS            large T antigen (fragment): large T antigen from SV40 (simian virus 40)
   6543..6677    +  polyA_signal   SV40 poly(A) signal: SV40 polyadenylation signal
   6683..6701    -  promoter       T7 promoter: promoter for bacteriophage T7 RNA polymerase
   6739..6755    -  protein_bind   lac operator: The lac repressor binds to the lac operator to inhibit transcription in E. coli. This inhibition can be relieved by adding lactose or isopropyl-β-D-thiogalactopyranoside (IPTG). lac repressor encoded by lacI
   6763..6793    -  promoter       lac promoter: promoter for the E. coli lac operon
   6808..6829    -  protein_bind   CAP binding site: CAP binding activates transcription in the presence of cAMP. E. coli catabolite activator protein
   6842..6934    -  CDS            lacI (fragment): lac repressor; lacI; The lac repressor binds to the lac operator to inhibit transcription in E. coli. This inhibition can be relieved by adding lactose or isopropyl-β-D-thiogalactopyranoside (IPTG).
   7117..7705    -  rep_origin     ori: high-copy-number ColE1/pMB1/pBR322/pUC origin of replication
   7876..8736    -  CDS            AmpR: β-lactamase; bla; confers resistance to ampicillin, carbenicillin, and related antibiotics
   8737..8841    -  promoter       AmpR promoter: bla
   8868..9296    +  rep_origin     f1 ori (sequence partly withheld): f1 bacteriophage origin of replication; arrow indicates direction of (+) strand synthesis
