[The description below was written by a language model from this plasmid's Addgene catalogue record and pLannotate feature annotations shown in this document.]
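Description:
Flag-M4-AR-W741C-S650D is a mammalian expression plasmid built on the Sigma-Aldrich p3XFLAG-CMV-10 backbone and carrying a mutant human androgen receptor (AR) cDNA. In E. coli it is maintained at high copy through a ColE1/pUC-type origin and selected with ampicillin via the β-lactamase gene. An f1 origin and remnants of a lac promoter/operator and lacZα region are also present. For stable selection in mammalian cells, an SV40 enhancer/early promoter drives the neomycin phosphotransferase gene (G418 resistance). This is followed by adjoining Tn5-derived ble and str sequences and an SV40 polyadenylation signal.

The expression cassette consists of the CMV immediate early enhancer and promoter, an N-terminal 3xFLAG epitope supplied by the backbone (with an enterokinase cleavage site), the AR coding sequence cloned between BamHI and NotI, and a human growth hormone polyadenylation signal. The annotated AR open reading frame spans about 2.8 kb within an insert listed as roughly 3 kb, and the full sequenced plasmid is 9,323 nt.

Two substitutions are introduced. Trp741Cys is described in the record as producing a receptor that binds bicalutamide. Ser650Asp replaces a Ser-Pro phosphorylation site serine with an acidic residue, a change commonly used to mimic phosphorylation. The depositor notes that residue numbering may shift slightly between AR reference versions. Two XmaI sites in the backbone and an EcoRI site in the AR 3′UTR were also removed by mutagenesis.

The construct is intended for expressing FLAG-detectable mutant AR in mammalian cells. The associated work concerned how phosphorylation and protein phosphatase 1 influence AR ubiquitylation and degradation.
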