Addgene plasmid #171253: Flag-M4-AR-W741C-S650D
Purpose: Mammalian expression of 3xFlag-tagged human androgen receptor phosphorylation mutant that binds to bicalutamide: AR-Trp741Cys-Ser650Asp (AR-W741C-S650D)
Depositing lab: Steven Balk. Depositing organization: Beth Israel Deaconess Medical Center. Publication: Protein phosphatase 1 suppresses androgen receptor ubiquitylation and degradation. Liu X, Han W, Gulla S, Simon NI, Gao Y, Cai C, Yang H, Zhang X, Liu J, Balk SP, Chen S. Oncotarget. 2016 Jan 12;7(2):1754-64. doi: 10.18632/oncotarget.6434. PubMed 26636645.
Backbone
  Vector backbone: p3XFLAG-CMV-10
  Backbone manufacturer: Sigma-Aldrich
  Backbone size w/o insert (bp): 6400
  Vector type: Mammalian Expression
  Selectable markers: Neomycin (select with G418)
Growth in bacteria
  Bacterial resistance: Ampicillin, 100 μg/mL
  Growth temperature: 37°C
  Growth strain: DH5alpha
  Copy number: High Copy
Gene/Insert
  Gene/Insert name: 3xFlag-tagged human androgen receptor Trp741Cys-Ser650Asp mutant (alt name: Flag-AR-W741C-S650D)
  Species: H. sapiens (human)
  Insert size (bp): 3000
  Mutation: AR-Trp741Cys-Ser650Asp (AR-W741C-S650D)
  Entrez Gene: AR (a.k.a. AIS, AR8, DHTR, HUMARA, HYSP1, KD, NR3C4, SBMA, SMAX1, TFM)
  Promoter: CMV
  Tag / fusion protein: Flag (N terminal on backbone)
  Cloning method: Restriction Enzyme; 5′ cloning site BamHI (unknown if destroyed); 3′ cloning site NotI (unknown if destroyed)
  Sequencing primers: 5′ CMV_fwd_primer
Terms and licenses: Academic/Nonprofit Terms; Industry Terms: Not Available to Industry
Depositor comments: Flag-tagged human AR Ser-Pro phosphorylation mutant that binds to bicalutamide, and the exact amino position and composition may slightly vary based on human AR versions.Two XmaI sites on the vector backbone and one EcoRI site at the 3'UTR of AR cDNA were deleted by DNA mutagenesis.
How to cite: Flag-M4-AR-W741C-S650D was a gift from Steven Balk (Addgene plasmid # 171253 ; http://n2t.net/addgene:171253 ; RRID:Addgene_171253)
